>Addgene plasmid #154888 | SB-SRT-Puro | addgene full sequence | sequence record 308645 | Addgene NGS Result
TCCCTGTCTTAGGTCAGTTAGGATCACCACTTTATTTTAAGAATGTGAAATATCAGAATAATAGTAGAGA
GAATGATTCATTTCAGCTTTTATTTCTTTCATCACATTCCCAGTGGGTCAGAAGTTTACATACACTCGAC
TCCTCTGCAGAATGCGGCGATGTTTCGGTAAGGGGTCCTTAATTAATACCACATTTGTAGAGGTTTTACT
TGCTTTAAAAAACTCTAGAGAAGAGCATGCGTGAGGCTCCGGTGCCCGTCAGTGGGCAGAGCGCACATCG
CCCACAGTCCCCGAGAAGTTGGGGGGAGGGGTCGGCAATTGAACCGGTGCCTAGAGAAGGTGGCGCGGGG
TAAACTGGGAAAGTGATGTCGTGTACTGGCTCCGCCTTTTTCCCGAGGGTGGGGGAGAACCGTATATAAG
TGCAGTAGTCGCCGTGAACGTTCTTTTTCGCAACGGGTTTGCCGCCAGAACACAGGTAAGTGCCGTGTGT
GGTTCCCGCGGGCCTGGCCTCTTTACGGGTTATGGCCCTTGCGTGCCTTGAATTACTTCCACGCCCCTGG
CTGCAGTACGTGATTCTTGATCCCGAGCTTCGGGTTGGAAGTGGGTGGGAGAGTTCGAGGCCTTGCGCTT
AAGGAGCCCCTTCGCCTCGTGCTTGAGTTGAGGCCTGGCTTGGGCGCTGGGGCCGCCGCGTGCGAATCTG
GTGGCACCTTCGCGCCTGTCTCGCTGCTTTCGATAAGTCTCTAGCCATTTAAAATTTTTGATGACCTGCT
GCGACGCTTTTTTTCTGGCAAGATAGTCTTGTAAATGCGGGCCAAGATCTGCACACTGGTATTTCGGTTT
TTGGGGCCGCGGGCGGCGACGGGGCCCGTGCGTCCCAGCGCACATGTTCGGCGAGGCGGGGCCTGCGAGC
GCGGCCACCGAGAATCGGACGGGGGTAGTCTCAAGCTGGCCGGCCTGCTCTGGTGCCTGGCCTCGCGCCG
CCGTGTATCGCCCCGCCCTGGGCGGCAAGGCTGGCCCGGTCGGCACCAGTTGCGTGAGCGGAAAGATGGC
CGCTTCCCGGCCCTGCTGCAGGGAGCTCAAAATGGAGGACGCGGCGCTCGGGAGAGCGGGCGGGTGAGTC
ACCCACACAAAGGAAAAGGGCCTTTCCGTCCTCAGCCGTCGCTTCATGTGACTCCACGGAGTACCGGGCG
CCGTCCAGGCACCTCGATTAGTTCTCGAGCTTTTGGAGTACGTCGTCTTTAGGTTGGGGGGAGGGGTTTT
ATGCGATGGAGTTTCCCCACACTGAGTGGGTGGAGACTGAAGTTAGGCCAGCTTGGCACTTGATGTAATT
CTCCTTGGAATTTGCCCTTTTTGAGTTTGGATCTTGGTTCATTCTCAAGCCTCAGACAGTGGTTCAAAGT
TTTTTTCTTCCATTTCAGGTGTCGTGAAAACTACGCCACCATGACCGAGTACAAGCCCACGGTGCGCCTC
GCCACCCGCGACGACGTCCCCAGGGCCGTACGCACCCTCGCCGCCGCGTTCGCCGACTACCCCGCCACGC
GCCACACCGTCGATCCGGACCGCCACATCGAGCGGGTCACCGAGCTGCAAGAACTCTTCCTCACGCGCGT
CGGGCTCGACATCGGCAAGGTGTGGGTCGCGGACGACGGCGCCGCGGTGGCGGTCTGGACCACGCCGGAG
AGCGTCGAAGCGGGGGCGGTGTTCGCCGAGATCGGCCCGCGCATGGCCGAGTTGAGCGGTTCCCGGCTGG
CCGCGCAGCAACAGATGGAAGGCCTCCTGGCGCCGCACCGGCCCAAGGAGCCCGCGTGGTTCCTGGCCAC
CGTCGGCGTCTCGCCCGACCACCAGGGCAAGGGTCTGGGCAGCGCCGTCGTGCTCCCCGGAGTGGAGGCG
GCCGAGCGCGCCGGGGTGCCCGCCTTCCTGGAGACCTCCGCGCCCCGCAACCTCCCCTTCTACGAGCGGC
TCGGCTTCACCGTCACCGCCGACGTCGAGGTGCCCGAAGGACCGCGCACCTGGTGCATGACCCGCAAGCC
CGGTGCCTGATAACAACTCGAGTACCGGCTTAAGTGATAGATCGGAAGAGCGGTTCAGCAGGAATGCCGA
GACCGGTTTAAACTCAGTGTCCATAGCGACGCCGGCGCGATAAGCTGGACCCCTTACCGAAACATCGCCG
CATTCTGCAGAGGAGTCGAACTTAGTGTATGTAAACTTCTGACCCACTGGAATTGTGATACAGTGAATTA
TAAGTGAAATAATCTGTCTGTAAACAATTGTTGGAAAAATGACTTGTGTCATGCACAAAGTAGATGTCCT
AACTGACTTGCCAAAACTATTGTTTGTTAACAAGAAATTTGTGGAGTAGTTGAAAAACGAGTTTTAATGA
CTCCAACTTAAGTGTATGTAAACTTCCGACTTCAACTGTATAGAGCTCCTGAGATGCAGGTACATCCCAC
TGATGAGTCCCAAATAGGACGAAACGCGCTTCGGTGCGTCTGGGATTCCACTGCTATCCACGCGGCCGCA
CGGCATTACGTTAGACGTCTAGGCCACACCACCCTGAAGGCGCCTGCTCGCCTCTGATCTGTTGAAGCTA
AGCAGGGTCGGTCCTGGTTAGTACTTGGATGGGACTCCGCCTGGTAATAGCCGGTACCGTAGGCTTGCAT
GGTCATAGCTGTTTCCTTGCGTATTGGGCGCTCTCCGCTTCCTCGCTCACTGACTCGCTGCGCTCGGTCG
TTCGGGTAAAGCCTGGGGTGCCTAATGAGCAAAAGGCCAGCAAAAGGCCAGGAACCGTAAAAAGGCCGCG
TTGCTGGCGTTTTTCCATAGGCTCCGCCCCCCTGACGAGCATCACAAAAATCGACGCTCAAGTCAGAGGT
GGCGAAACCCGACAGGACTATAAAGATACCAGGCGTTTCCCCCTGGAAGCTCCCTCGTGCGCTCTCCTGT
TCCGACCCTGCCGCTTACCGGATACCTGTCCGCCTTTCTCCCTTCGGGAAGCGTGGCGCTTTCTCATAGC
TCACGCTGTAGGTATCTCAGTTCGGTGTAGGTCGTTCGCTCCAAGCTGGGCTGTGTGCACGAACCCCCCG
TTCAGCCCGACCGCTGCGCCTTATCCGGTAACTATCGTCTTGAGTCCAACCCGGTAAGACACGACTTATC
GCCACTGGCAGCAGCCACTGGTAACAGGATTAGCAGAGCGAGGTATGTAGGCGGTGCTACAGAGTTCTTG
AAGTGGTGGCCTAACTACGGCTACACTAGAAGAACAGTATTTGGTATCTGCGCTCTGCTGAAGCCAGTTA
CCTTCGGAAAAAGAGTTGGTAGCTCTTGATCCGGCAAACAAACCACCGCTGGTAGCGGTGGTTTTTTTGT
TTGCAAGCAGCAGATTACGCGCAGAAAAAAAGGATCTCAAGAAGATCCTTTGATCTTTTCTACGGGGTCT
GACGCTCAGTGGAACGAAAACTCACGTTAAGGGATTTTGGTCATGAGATTATCAAAAAGGATCTTCACCT
AGATCCTTTTAAATTAAAAATGAAGTTTTAAATCAATCTAAAGTATATATGAGTAAACTTGGTCTGACAG
TTACCAATGCTTAATCAGTGAGGCACCTATCTCAGCGATCTGTCTATTTCGTTCATCCATAGTTGCCTGA
CTCCCCGTCGTGTAGATAACTACGATACGGGAGGGCTTACCATCTGGCCCCAGTGCTGCAATGATACCGC
GAGAACCACGCTCACCGGCTCCAGATTTATCAGCAATAAACCAGCCAGCCGGAAGGGCCGAGCGCAGAAG
TGGTCCTGCAACTTTATCCGCCTCCATCCAGTCTATTAATTGTTGCCGGGAAGCTAGAGTAAGTAGTTCG
CCAGTTAATAGTTTGCGCAACGTTGTTGCCATTGCTACAGGCATCGTGGTGTCACGCTCGTCGTTTGGTA
TGGCTTCATTCAGCTCCGGTTCCCAACGATCAAGGCGAGTTACATGATCCCCCATGTTGTGCAAAAAAGC
GGTTAGCTCCTTCGGTCCTCCGATCGTTGTCAGAAGTAAGTTGGCCGCAGTGTTATCACTCATGGTTATG
GCAGCACTGCATAATTCTCTTACTGTCATGCCATCCGTAAGATGCTTTTCTGTGACTGGTGAGTACTCAA
CCAAGTCATTCTGAGAATAGTGTATGCGGCGACCGAGTTGCTCTTGCCCGGCGTCAATACGGGATAATAC
CGCGCCACATAGCAGAACTTTAAAAGTGCTCATCATTGGAAAACGTTCTTCGGGGCGAAAACTCTCAAGG
ATCTTACCGCTGTTGAGATCCAGTTCGATGTAACCCACTCGTGCACCCAACTGATCTTCAGCATCTTTTA
CTTTCACCAGCGTTTCTGGGTGAGCAAAAACAGGAAGGCAAAATGCCGCAAAAAAGGGAATAAGGGCGAC
ACGGAAATGTTGAATACTCATACTCTTCCTTTTTCAATATTATTGAAGCATTTATCAGGGTTATTGTCTC
ATGAGCGGATACATATTTGAATGTATTTAGAAAAATAAACAAATAGGGGTTCCGCGCACATTTCCCCGAA
AAGTGCCACCTAAATTGTAAGCGTTAATATTTTGTTAAAATTCGCGTTAAATTTTTGTTAAATCAGCTCA
TTTTTTAACCAATAGGCCGAAATCGGCAAAATCCCTTATAAATCAAAAGAATAGACCGAGATAGGGTTGA
GTGGCCGCTACAGGGCGCTCCCATTCGCCATTCAGGCTGCGCAACTGTTGGGAAGGGCGTTTCGGTGCGG
GCCTCTTCGCTATTACGCCAGCTGGGCCTTTTGCTGGCCTTTTGCTCTATACAGTTGAAGTCGGAAGTTT
ACATACACCTTAGCCAAATACATTTAAACTCACTTTTTCACAATTCCTGACATTTAATCCTAGTAAAAAT
Features (pLannotate 1.2.2; 12 found; start..end, strand, type, name):
    264..475     +  promoter       EF-1α core promoter: core promoter for human elongation factor EF-1α
    476..589     +  intron         EF-1α intron A (fragment): intron upstream of the start codon of human EF-1α
   1215..1418    +  intron         EF-1α intron A: truncated intron upstream of the start codon of human EF-1α
   1441..2040    +  CDS            PuroR: puromycin N-acetyltransferase; pac from Streptomyces alboniger; confers resistance to puromycin
   2443..2495    +  ncRNA          Hammerhead 1: Accession: RF00163 - Hammerhead ribozyme (type I)
   2536..2654    +  ncRNA          5S rRNA: Accession: RF00001 - 5S ribosomal RNA
   2694..2734    -  rep_origin     RSF ori (fragment): Plasmids containing the RSF 1030 origin of replication can be propagated in E. coli cells that contain additional plasmids with compatible origins.
   2812..3400    -  rep_origin     ori: high-copy-number ColE1/pMB1/pBR322/pUC origin of replication
   3571..4431    -  CDS            AmpR: β-lactamase; bla; confers resistance to ampicillin, carbenicillin, and related antibiotics
   4432..4536    -  promoter       AmpR promoter: bla
   4562..4693    -  rep_origin     M13 ori (fragment): M13 bacteriophage origin of replication; arrow indicates direction of (+) strand synthesis
   4714..4785    -  CDS            lacZα (fragment): LacZα fragment of β-galactosidase; lacZ fragment
