[The description below was written by a language model from this plasmid's Addgene catalogue record and pLannotate feature annotations shown in this document.]
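Description:
SB-SRT-Puro is a 4.9 kb mammalian transposon donor plasmid carrying a Sleeping Beauty "self-reporting transposon" (SRT) with a puromycin resistance reporter. The backbone is recorded as unknown. The annotated features show a standard high-copy bacterial vector: a ColE1/pUC-type origin, an ampicillin resistance gene (β-lactamase) with its own promoter, and remnants of an M13 origin and a lacZα fragment. A short match to the RSF origin is also annotated but is only a fragment. The insert was assembled by Gibson cloning.

The payload is a human EF-1α core promoter followed by portions of EF-1α intron A, which drives the PuroR coding sequence (puromycin N-acetyltransferase) for selection in mammalian cells. No polyadenylation signal is annotated downstream of PuroR. This fits the self-reporting principle, in which transcription from the integrated cassette reads through the transposon end into flanking genomic DNA, so the insertion site can be recovered from RNA rather than from genomic DNA. A hammerhead ribozyme is annotated downstream of the cassette. It plausibly serves to cleave transcripts arising from unintegrated plasmid so that they are not reported, although the record does not state its role. The adjacent 5S rRNA match is likewise unexplained. The Sleeping Beauty inverted terminal repeats were not detected by the automated annotation, so the transposon boundaries cannot be placed from this table. No transposase is encoded, so it would have to be supplied separately.

According to the associated publication title, self-reporting transposons are used to map transcription factor binding alongside gene expression, including in single cells.
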