Addgene plasmid #154888: SB-SRT-Puro
Purpose: Sleeping Beauty self-reporting transposon with puromycin reporter
Depositing lab: Joseph Dougherty & Rob Mitra. Depositing organization: Washington University in Saint Louis. Publication: Self-Reporting Transposons Enable Simultaneous Readout of Gene Expression and Transcription Factor Binding in Single Cells. Moudgil A, Wilkinson MN, Chen X, He J, Cammack AJ, Vasek MJ, Lagunas T Jr, Qi Z, Lalli MA, Guo C, Morris SA, Dougherty JD, Mitra RD. Cell. 2020 Aug 20;182(4):992-1008.e21. doi: 10.1016/j.cell.2020.06.037. Epub 2020 Jul 24. PubMed 32710817.
Backbone
  Vector backbone: Unknown
  Vector type: Mammalian Expression ; Transposon
  Selectable markers: Puromycin
Growth in bacteria
  Bacterial resistance: Ampicillin, 100 μg/mL
  Growth temperature: 37°C
  Growth strain: DH5alpha
  Copy number: High Copy
Gene/Insert
  Gene/Insert name: Sleeping beauty SRT
  Cloning method: Gibson Cloning
Terms and licenses: Academic/Nonprofit Terms; Industry Terms: Not Available to Industry
Depositor comments: Mitra Lab accession number: pRM1668
How to cite: SB-SRT-Puro was a gift from Joseph Dougherty & Rob Mitra (Addgene plasmid # 154888 ; http://n2t.net/addgene:154888 ; RRID:Addgene_154888)
